Addgene plasmid #13284: GFP-NPM NLS1D
Depositing lab: Xin Wang. Depositing organization: National Cancer Institute (NCI). Publication: Temporal and spatial control of nucleophosmin by the Ran-Crm1 complex in centrosome duplication. Wang W, Budhu A, Forgues M, Wang XW. Nat Cell Biol. 2005 Aug . 7(8):823-30. 10.1038/ncb1282 PubMed 16041368.
Backbone
  Vector backbone: pEGFP-C2
  Backbone size w/o insert (bp): 4700
  Vector type: Mammalian Expression
  Selectable markers: Neomycin (select with G418)
Growth in bacteria
  Bacterial resistance: Kanamycin, 50 μg/mL
  Growth temperature: 37°C
  Growth strain: DH5alpha
  Copy number: High Copy
Gene/Insert
  Gene/Insert name: NPM (alt name: B23.1)
  Species: H. sapiens (human)
  Insert size (bp): 900
  Mutation: Deletion of aa134-aa142
  Entrez Gene: NPM1 (a.k.a. B23, NPM)
  Tag / fusion protein: Flag (N terminal on insert)
  Cloning method: Restriction Enzyme; 5′ cloning site BamHI (not destroyed); 3′ cloning site BamHI (not destroyed)
  Sequencing primers: 5′ EGFP-C
Resource information
  A portion of this plasmid was derived from a plasmid made by: K. Nagata (U of Tsukuba, Japan)
Terms and licenses: Academic/Nonprofit Terms; Industry Terms: Not Available to Industry
Depositor comments: NLS1D=nuclear localization signal deletion
How to cite: GFP-NPM NLS1D was a gift from Xin Wang (Addgene plasmid # 13284 ; http://n2t.net/addgene:13284 ; RRID:Addgene_13284)
