[The description below was written by a language model from this plasmid's Addgene catalogue record.]
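Description:
GFP-NPM NLS1D is a mammalian expression plasmid built on the pEGFP-C2 backbone (about 4.7 kb without insert), a vector designed to fuse a protein of interest to the C-terminus of enhanced GFP. It is maintained as a high-copy plasmid in E. coli under kanamycin selection, and the same backbone provides neomycin resistance so that transfected mammalian cells can be selected with G418. The record does not list the promoter or provide a feature table. pEGFP-C series vectors conventionally drive the fusion from the CMV immediate-early promoter, but that is general knowledge about the backbone rather than a stated fact here.

The insert, roughly 900 bp, encodes human nucleophosmin (NPM1, also called B23 or B23.1) carrying a Flag tag at its N-terminus and was placed into the vector as a BamHI–BamHI fragment, with both sites retained. Because the same enzyme flanks the insert on both sides, the cloning was non-directional. The expected product is therefore an EGFP–Flag–NPM fusion. The defining feature is a deletion of amino acids 134–142, which the depositor describes as a nuclear localization signal deletion ("NLS1D").

The GFP moiety allows the subcellular distribution of the mutant to be followed by fluorescence microscopy, while the Flag epitope offers a route to immunodetection or pull-down. Given the associated work on control of nucleophosmin by the Ran–Crm1 complex during centrosome duplication, the construct is suited to comparing localization and behaviour of NLS-deficient nucleophosmin with wild-type or other trafficking mutants.
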