>Addgene plasmid #13284 | GFP-NPM NLS1D | addgene partial sequence | sequence record 19655 | EGFP-C 5'-CATGGTCCTGCTGGAGTTCGTG-3'
CCCGGNCCNTCGGCANGACGAGCTGTCAAGTCCGGACTCAGATCTCGAGCTCAAGCTTCGAATTCTGCAG
TCGACGGTACCGCGGGCCCGGGATCCGCCGCCACCATGGACTACAAGGATGACGACGACAAGCATATGGA
AGATTCGATGGACATGGACATGAGCCCCCTGAGGCCCCAGAACTATCTTTTCGGTTGTGAACTAAAGGCC
GACAAAGATTATCACTTTAAGGTGGATAATGATGAAAATGAGCACCAGTTATCTTTAAGAACGGTCAGTT
TAGGGGCTGGTGCAAAGGATGAGTTGCACATTGTTGAAGCAGAGGCAATGAATTACGAAGGCAGTCCAAT
TAAAGTAACACTGGCAACTTTGAAAATGTCTGTACAGCCAACGGTTTCCCTTGGGGGCTTTGAAATAACA
CCACCAGTGGTCTTAAGGTTGAAGTGTGGTTCAGGGCCAGTGCATATTAGTGGACAGCACTTAGTAGCTG
TGGAGGAAGATGCAGAGTCAGAAGATGAAGAGGAGGAGGATGTGAAGCTTTCTGCCCCTGGAGGTGGTAG
CAAGGTTCCACAGAAAAAAGTAAAACTTGCTGCTGATGAAGATGATGACGATGATGATGAAGAGGATGAT
GATGAAGATGATGATGATGATGATTTTGATGATGAGGAAGCTGAAGAAAAAGCGCCAGTGAAGAAATCTA
TACGAGATACCCCCCCCNNATNNNCCCAAAGTCATCCCAGANGGGAAAATANCNACCCNTCTTCACCCNA
TGTCAAAGGACAGATCTTCAGAACAGGAAAACTCTAAACACAAAGACTAGTCTGTAGAANTTAA
